Addgene plasmid #176181: pMC3-yeGFP
Purpose: yeast MoClo level-0 part plasmid type 3 containing yeast-enhanced GFP
Depositing lab: Florian David. Depositing organization: Chalmers University of Technology. Publication: Expansion of the Yeast Modular Cloning Toolkit for CRISPR-Based Applications, Genomic Integrations and Combinatorial Libraries. Otto M, Skrekas C, Gossing M, Gustafsson J, Siewers V, David F. ACS Synth Biol. 2021 Dec 17;10(12):3461-3474. doi: 10.1021/acssynbio.1c00408. Epub 2021 Dec 3. PubMed 34860007.
Backbone
  Vector backbone: pYTK001
  Vector type: Synthetic Biology
Growth in bacteria
  Bacterial resistance: Chloramphenicol, 25 μg/mL
  Growth temperature: 37°C
  Growth strain: DH5alpha
  Copy number: High Copy
Gene/Insert
  Gene/Insert name: yEGFP
  Species: Aequorea victoria
  Cloning method: Restriction Enzyme; 5′ cloning site BsmBI (destroyed during cloning); 3′ cloning site BsmBI (destroyed during cloning)
Terms and licenses: Academic/Nonprofit Terms; Industry Terms: Not Available to Industry
Depositor comments: Constructed using the Yeast Modular Cloning Toolkit (Lee et al. ACS Synth Biol. 2015). yEGFP gene from Kaishima, M. et al Sci Rep 2016.
How to cite: pMC3-yeGFP was a gift from Florian David (Addgene plasmid # 176181 ; http://n2t.net/addgene:176181 ; RRID:Addgene_176181)
