[The description below was written by a language model from this plasmid's Addgene catalogue record and pLannotate feature annotations shown in this document.]
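Description:
pMC3-yeGFP is a small (about 2.4 kb) level-0 part plasmid for the yeast Modular Cloning (MoClo) system, built in the pYTK001 part-entry backbone of the Yeast Modular Cloning Toolkit. It is a storage and donor vector maintained in E. coli rather than a yeast expression plasmid. The annotated backbone consists only of a high-copy ColE1/pUC-type origin of replication and a chloramphenicol acetyltransferase (cat) gene, which is driven by its native promoter, followed by a lambda t0 terminator, and confers chloramphenicol resistance. No yeast origin, yeast selection marker, promoter or terminator for the insert appears in the feature table, which is consistent with a part plasmid that carries only a single modular element.

The payload is yEGFP, a yeast-enhanced green fluorescent protein derived from Aequorea victoria GFP. The automated annotation identifies the roughly 714 bp open reading frame as GFPmut3, a rapidly maturing, constitutively fluorescent variant, so the protein evidently matches that variant closely. The insert was placed into the entry vector through BsmBI sites that were destroyed during cloning, the usual route for domesticating a part into this backbone. As a "type 3" part, it occupies the coding-sequence position in the toolkit's assembly grammar. It is meant to be released by Golden Gate assembly and joined with a type 2 promoter part and a type 4 terminator part, along with connector and vector parts, to create a complete transcription unit. The type IIS sites and overhangs used for that release are not annotated in the feature table. The plasmid's typical use is as a reusable fluorescent reporter module for building yeast expression cassettes, for example to characterise promoters or to construct the combinatorial libraries and genomic integration constructs that this toolkit expansion addresses.
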