Features (pLannotate 1.2.2; 5 found; start..end, strand, type, name):
      7..41      -  terminator     lambda t0 terminator: minimal transcription terminator from phage lambda (Scholtissek and Grosse, 1987)
    115..771     -  CDS            cat: CAT_ECOLX - Experimental evidence at protein level: Swiss-Prot protein existence level 1. This enzyme is an effector of chloramphenicol resistance in bacteria. From Escherichia coli. This protein is used as a marker in many commonly used cloning vectors, such as pACYC184.
    772..869     -  promoter       cat promoter: promoter of the E. coli cat gene encoding chloramphenicol acetyltransferase
    953..1541    +  rep_origin     ori: high-copy-number ColE1/pMB1/pBR322/pUC origin of replication
   1653..2366    +  CDS            GFPmut3: GFPmut3 is a basic (constitutively fluorescent) green fluorescent protein published in 1996, derived from Aequorea victoria. It is reported to be a very rapidly-maturing weak dimer.
>Addgene plasmid #176181 | pMC3-yeGFP | addgene full sequence | sequence record 346231 | Addgene NGS Result
AGACCAATAAAAAACGCCCGGCGGCAACCGAGCGTTCTGAACAAATCCAGATGGAGTTCTGAGGTCATTA
CTGGATCTATCAACAGGAGTCCAAGCGAGCTCGATATCAAATTACGCCCCGCCCTGCCACTCATCGCAGT
ACTGTTGTAATTCATTAAGCATTCTGCCGACATGGAAGCCATCACAAACGGCATGATGAACCTGAATCGC
CAGCGGCATCAGCACCTTGTCGCCTTGCGTATAATATTTGCCCATGGTGAAAACGGGGGCGAAGAAGTTG
TCCATATTGGCCACGTTTAAATCAAAACTGGTGAAACTCACCCAGGGATTGGCTGAAACGAAAAACATAT
TCTCAATAAACCCTTTAGGGAAATAGGCCAGGTTTTCACCGTAACACGCCACATCTTGCGAATATATGTG
TAGAAACTGCCGGAAATCGTCGTGGTATTCACTCCAGAGCGATGAAAACGTTTCAGTTTGCTCATGGAAA
ACGGTGTAACAAGGGTGAACACTATCCCATATCACCAGCTCACCGTCTTTCATTGCCATACGAAATTCCG
GATGAGCATTCATCAGGCGGGCAAGAATGTGAATAAAGGCCGGATAAAACTTGTGCTTATTTTTCTTTAC
GGTCTTTAAAAAGGCCGTAATATCCAGCTGAACGGTCTGGTTATAGGTACATTGAGCAACTGACTGAAAT
GCCTCAAAATGTTCTTTACGATGCCATTGGGATATATCAACGGTGGTATATCCAGTGATTTTTTTCTCCA
TTTTAGCTTCCTTAGCTCCTGAAAATCTCGATAACTCAAAAAATACGCCCGGTAGTGATCTTATTTCATT
ATGGTGAAAGTTGGAACCTCTTACGTGCCCGATCAATCATGACCAAAATCCCTTAACGTGAGTTTTCGTT
CCACTGAGCGTCAGACCCCGTAGAAAAGATCAAAGGATCTTCTTGAGATCCTTTTTTTCTGCGCGTAATC
TGCTGCTTGCAAACAAAAAAACCACCGCTACCAGCGGTGGTTTGTTTGCCGGATCAAGAGCTACCAACTC
TTTTTCCGAAGGTAACTGGCTTCAGCAGAGCGCAGATACCAAATACTGTTCTTCTAGTGTAGCCGTAGTT
AGGCCACCACTTCAAGAACTCTGTAGCACCGCCTACATACCTCGCTCTGCTAATCCTGTTACCAGTGGCT
GCTGCCAGTGGCGATAAGTCGTGTCTTACCGGGTTGGACTCAAGACGATAGTTACCGGATAAGGCGCAGC
GGTCGGGCTGAACGGGGGGTTCGTGCACACAGCCCAGCTTGGAGCGAACGACCTACACCGAACTGAGATA
CCTACAGCGTGAGCTATGAGAAAGCGCCACGCTTCCCGAAGGGAGAAAGGCGGACAGGTATCCGGTAAGC
GGCAGGGTCGGAACAGGAGAGCGCACGAGGGAGCTTCCAGGGGGAAACGCCTGGTATCTTTATAGTCCTG
TCGGGTTTCGCCACCTCTGACTTGAGCGTCGATTTTTGTGATGCTCGTCAGGGGGGCGGAGCCTATGGAA
AAACGCCAGCAACGCGGCCTTTTTACGGTTCCTGGCCTTTTGCTGGCCTTTTGCTCACATGTTCTTTCCT
GCGTTATCCCCTGATTCTGTGGATAACCGTAGTCGGTCTCATATGTCTAAAGGTGAAGAATTATTCACTG
GTGTTGTCCCAATTTTGGTTGAATTAGATGGTGATGTTAATGGTCACAAATTTTCTGTCTCCGGTGAAGG
TGAAGGTGATGCTACTTACGGTAAATTGACCTTAAAATTTATTTGTACTACTGGTAAATTGCCAGTTCCA
TGGCCAACCTTAGTCACTACTTTCGGTTATGGTGTTCAATGTTTTGCGAGATACCCAGATCATATGAAAC
AACATGACTTTTTCAAGTCTGCCATGCCAGAAGGTTATGTTCAAGAAAGAACTATTTTTTTCAAAGATGA
CGGTAACTACAAGACCAGAGCTGAAGTCAAGTTTGAAGGTGATACCTTAGTTAATAGAATCGAATTAAAA
GGTATTGATTTTAAAGAAGATGGTAACATTTTAGGTCACAAATTGGAATACAACTATAACTCTCACAATG
TTTACATCATGGCTGACAAACAAAAGAATGGTATCAAAGTTAACTTCAAAATTAGACACAACATTGAAGA
TGGTTCTGTTCAATTAGCTGACCATTATCAACAAAATACTCCAATTGGTGATGGTCCAGTCTTGTTACCA
GACAACCATTACTTATCCACTCAATCTGCCTTATCCAAAGATCCAAACGAAAAGAGAGATCACATGGTCT
TGTTAGAATTTGTTACTGCTGCTGGTATTACCCATGGTATGGATGAATTGTACAAAGGATCCTGAGACC
